Features (pLannotate 1.2.2; 13 found; start..end, strand, type, name):
     20..467     +  promoter       hSyn promoter: human synapsin I promoter; confers neuron-specific expression (Kügler et al., 2003)
   1426..2142    +  CDS            Citrine: Citrine is a basic (constitutively fluorescent) yellow fluorescent protein published in 2001, derived from Aequorea victoria. It has moderate acid sensitivity.
   2158..2746    +  misc_feature   WPRE: woodchuck hepatitis virus posttranscriptional regulatory element
   2747..2766    +  misc_feature   MCS (fragment): pBluescript multiple cloning site
   2795..2916    -  polyA_signal   SV40 poly(A) signal: SV40 polyadenylation signal
   2939..3007    -  CDS            large T antigen (fragment): large T antigen from SV40 (simian virus 40)
   3078..3135    +  repeat_region  AAV2 ITR (fragment): inverted terminal repeat of adeno-associated virus serotype 2 inverted
   3295..3883    -  rep_origin     ori: high-copy-number ColE1/pMB1/pBR322/pUC origin of replication
   4054..4914    -  CDS            AmpR: β-lactamase; bla; confers resistance to ampicillin, carbenicillin, and related antibiotics
   4915..5019    -  promoter       AmpR promoter: bla
   5072..5500    -  rep_origin     f1 ori (sequence partly withheld): f1 bacteriophage origin of replication; arrow indicates direction of (+) strand synthesis
   5505..5574    -  CDS            lacZα (fragment): LacZα fragment of β-galactosidase; lacZ fragment
   5569..5701    -  repeat_region  AAV2 ITR (fragment): inverted terminal repeat of adeno-associated virus serotype 2 inverted
>Addgene plasmid | AAV2_hSyn_Aurora_CA_Citrine Sequencing Result | analyzer sequence | sequence record 190928
GCAGAGGGCCCTGCGTATGAGTGCAAGTGGGTTTTAGGACCAGGATGAGGCGGGGTGGGGGTGCCTACCT
GACGACCGACCCCGACCCACTGGACAAGCACCCAACCCCCATTCCCCAAATTGCGCATCCCCTATCAGAG
AGGGGGAGGGGAAACAGGATGCGGCGAGGCGCGTGCGCACTGCCAGCTTCAGCACCGCGGACAGTGCCTT
CGCCCCCGCCTGGCGGCGCGCGCCACCGCCGCCTCAGCACTGAAGGCGCGCTGACGTCACTCGCCGGTCC
CCCGCAAACTCCCCTTCCCGGCCACCTTGGTCGCGTCCGCGCCGCCGCCGGCCCAGCCGGACCGCACCAC
GCGAGGCGCGAGATAGGGGGGCACGGGCGCGACCATCTGCGCTGCGGCGCCGGCGACTCAGCGCTGCCTC
AGTCTGCGGTGGGCAGCGGAGGAGTCGTGTCGTGCCTGAGAGCGCAGTCGAATTCAAGCTGCTAGCAAGG
ATCCACCGGTGACCATGGATTACGGCGGAGCCCTGTCAGCAGTCGGCCTGTTTCAGACCTCATATACCCT
GGAGAATAACGGCAGCGTCATCTGTATCCCAAATAACGGGCAGTGTTTCTGCCTGGCATGGCTGAAGAGC
AACGGCACCAATGCAGAGAAGCTGGCAGCCAATATCCTGCAGTGGGTGTCATTTGCCCTGTCTGTGGCAT
GTCTGGGATGGTACGCCTATCAGGCATGGAGAGCCACTTGTGGATGGGAGAACGTGTATGTCGCTCTGAT
TCAGATGATGAAGAGCATCATTGAGGCCTTCCATTCCTTTGATTCACCAGCTACTCTGTGGCTGTCAAGT
GGCAACGGGGTCAGGTGGATGAGATATGGGAGCTGGCTGCTGACCGCCCCCGTGATTCTGATCCACCTGA
GCAACCTGACTGGCCTGAAGGACGATTACAGCAAGCGCACTATGGGGCTGCTGGTCTCAGACGTGGGATG
TATCGTGTGGGGCGCCACAAGCGCAATGTGCACAGGCTGGACCAAGATCCTGTTTTTCCTGATCAGCCTG
TCTTACGGCATGTACACTTACTTCCATGCCGCAAAGGTGTACATCGAGGCTTTCCACACCGTGCCAAAGG
GACTGTGCAGACAGCTGGTGCGGGCAATGGCTTGGCTGTTCTTTGTGAGCTGGGGGATGTTTCCAGTCCT
GTTTCTGCTGGGACCCGAGGGCTTCGGGCACATCAGCAGATACGGGTCCAACATTGGCCACAGCATTCTG
GATCTGATTGCCAAGCAGATGTGGGGAGTGCTGGGAAACTACCTGAGGGTGAAAATTCACAGCCATATCC
TGCTGTACGGAGATATCCGCAAGAAGCAGAAAATCACCATTGCAGGGCAGGAAATGGAAGTGGAAACTCT
GGTCGCCGAGGAGGAAGACCTCGAGATGGTGAGCAAGGGCGAGGAGCTGTTCACCGGGGTGGTGCCCATC
CTGGTCGAGCTGGACGGCGACGTAAACGGCCACAAGTTCAGCGTGTCCGGCGAGGGCGAGGGCGATGCCA
CCTACGGCAAGCTGACCCTGAAGTTCATCTGCACCACCGGCAAGCTGCCCGTGCCCTGGCCCACCCTCGT
GACCACCTTCGGCTACGGCCTGATGTGCTTCGCCCGCTACCCCGACCACATGAAGCAGCACGACTTCTTC
AAGTCCGCCATGCCCGAAGGCTACGTCCAGGAGCGCACCATCTTCTTCAAGGACGACGGCAACTACAAGA
CCCGCGCCGAGGTGAAGTTCGAGGGCGACACCCTGGTGAACCGCATCGAGCTGAAGGGCATCGACTTCAA
GGAGGACGGCAACATCCTGGGGCACAAGCTGGAGTACAACTACAACAGCCACAACGTCTATATCATGGCC
GACAAGCAGAAGAACGGCATCAAGGTGAACTTCAAGATCCGCCACAACATCGAGGACGGCAGCGTGCAGC
TCGCCGACCACTACCAGCAGAACACCCCCATCGGCGACGGCCCCGTGCTGCTGCCCGACAACCACTACCT
GAGCTACCAGTCCGCCCTGAGCAAAGACCCCAACGAGAAGCGCGATCACATGGTCCTGCTGGAGTTCGTG
ACCGCCGCCGGGATCACTCTCGGCATGGACGAGCTGTACAAGTAGAAGCTTATCGATAATCAACCTCTGG
ATTACAAAATTTGTGAAAGATTGACTGGTATTCTTAACTATGTTGCTCCTTTTACGCTATGTGGATACGC
TGCTTTAATGCCTTTGTATCATGCTATTGCTTCCCGTATGGCTTTCATTTTCTCCTCCTTGTATAAATCC
TGGTTGCTGTCTCTTTATGAGGAGTTGTGGCCCGTTGTCAGGCAACGTGGCGTGGTGTGCACTGTGTTTG
CTGACGCAACCCCCACTGGTTGGGGCATTGCCACCACCTGTCAGCTCCTTTCCGGGACTTTCGCTTTCCC
CCTCCCTATTGCCACGGCGGAACTCATCGCCGCCTGCCTTGCCCGCTGCTGGACAGGGGCTCGGCTGTTG
GGCACTGACAATTCCGTGGTGTTGTCGGGGAAATCATCGTCCTTTCCTTGGCTGCTCGCCTGTGTTGCCA
CCTGGATTCTGCGCGGGACGTCCTTCTGCTACGTCCCTTCGGCCCTCAATCCAGCGGACCTTCCTTCCCG
CGGCCTGCTGCCGGCTCTGCGGCCTCTTCCGCGTCTTCGCCTTCGCCCTCAGACGAGTCGGATCTCCCTT
TGGGCCGCCTCCCCGCATCGATACCGTCGACCTCGACCCGGGCGGCCGCTTCGAGCAGACATGATAAGAT
ACATTGATGAGTTTGGACAAACCACAACTAGAATGCAGTGAAAAAAATGCTTTATTTGTGAAATTTGTGA
TGCTATTGCTTTATTTGTAACCATTATAAGCTGCAATAAACAAGTTAACAACAACAATTGCATTCATTTT
ATGTTTCAGGTTCAGGGGGAGATGTGGGAGGTTTTTTAAAGCAAGTAAAACCTCTACAAATGTGGTAAAA
TCGATAAGGATCTTCCTAGAGCATGGCTACGTAGATAAGTAGCATGGCGGGTTAATCATTAACTACAAGG
AACCCCTAGTGATGGAGTTGGCCACTCCCTCTCTGCGCGCTCGCTCGCTCACTGACTCGCTGCGCTCGGT
CGTTCGGCTGCGGCGAGCGGTATCAGCTCACTCAAAGGCGGTAATACGGTTATCCACAGAATCAGGGGAT
AACGCAGGAAAGAACATGTGAGCAAAAGGCCAGCAAAAGGCCAGGAACCGTAAAAAGGCCGCGTTGCTGG
CGTTTTTCCATAGGCTCCGCCCCCCTGACGAGCATCACAAAAATCGACGCTCAAGTCAGAGGTGGCGAAA
CCCGACAGGACTATAAAGATACCAGGCGTTTCCCCCTGGAAGCTCCCTCGTGCGCTCTCCTGTTCCGACC
CTGCCGCTTACCGGATACCTGTCCGCCTTTCTCCCTTCGGGAAGCGTGGCGCTTTCTCATAGCTCACGCT
GTAGGTATCTCAGTTCGGTGTAGGTCGTTCGCTCCAAGCTGGGCTGTGTGCACGAACCCCCCGTTCAGCC
CGACCGCTGCGCCTTATCCGGTAACTATCGTCTTGAGTCCAACCCGGTAAGACACGACTTATCGCCACTG
GCAGCAGCCACTGGTAACAGGATTAGCAGAGCGAGGTATGTAGGCGGTGCTACAGAGTTCTTGAAGTGGT
GGCCTAACTACGGCTACACTAGAAGAACAGTATTTGGTATCTGCGCTCTGCTGAAGCCAGTTACCTTCGG
AAAAAGAGTTGGTAGCTCTTGATCCGGCAAACAAACCACCGCTGGTAGCGGTGGTTTTTTTGTTTGCAAG
CAGCAGATTACGCGCAGAAAAAAAGGATCTCAAGAAGATCCTTTGATCTTTTCTACGGGGTCTGACGCTC
AGTGGAACGAAAACTCACGTTAAGGGATTTTGGTCATGAGATTATCAAAAAGGATCTTCACCTAGATCCT
TTTAAATTAAAAATGAAGTTTTAAATCAATCTAAAGTATATATGAGTAAACTTGGTCTGACAGTTACCAA
TGCTTAATCAGTGAGGCACCTATCTCAGCGATCTGTCTATTTCGTTCATCCATAGTTGCCTGACTCCCCG
TCGTGTAGATAACTACGATACGGGAGGGCTTACCATCTGGCCCCAGTGCTGCAATGATACCGCGAGACCC
ACGCTCACCGGCTCCAGATTTATCAGCAATAAACCAGCCAGCCGGAAGGGCCGAGCGCAGAAGTGGTCCT
GCAACTTTATCCGCCTCCATCCAGTCTATTAATTGTTGCCGGGAAGCTAGAGTAAGTAGTTCGCCAGTTA
ATAGTTTGCGCAACGTTGTTGCCATTGCTACAGGCATCGTGGTGTCACGCTCGTCGTTTGGTATGGCTTC
ATTCAGCTCCGGTTCCCAACGATCAAGGCGAGTTACATGATCCCCCATGTTGTGCAAAAAAGCGGTTAGC
TCCTTCGGTCCTCCGATCGTTGTCAGAAGTAAGTTGGCCGCAGTGTTATCACTCATGGTTATGGCAGCAC
TGCATAATTCTCTTACTGTCATGCCATCCGTAAGATGCTTTTCTGTGACTGGTGAGTACTCAACCAAGTC
ATTCTGAGAATAGTGTATGCGGCGACCGAGTTGCTCTTGCCCGGCGTCAATACGGGATAATACCGCGCCA
CATAGCAGAACTTTAAAAGTGCTCATCATTGGAAAACGTTCTTCGGGGCGAAAACTCTCAAGGATCTTAC
CGCTGTTGAGATCCAGTTCGATGTAACCCACTCGTGCACCCAACTGATCTTCAGCATCTTTTACTTTCAC
CAGCGTTTCTGGGTGAGCAAAAACAGGAAGGCAAAATGCCGCAAAAAAGGGAATAAGGGCGACACGGAAA
TGTTGAATACTCATACTCTTCCTTTTTCAATATTATTGAAGCATTTATCAGGGTTATTGTCTCATGAGCG
GATACATATTTGAATGTATTTAGAAAAATAAACAAATAGGGGTTCCGCGCACATTTCCCCGAAAAGTGCC
ACCTAAATTGTAAGCGTTAATATTTTGTTAAAATTCGCGTTAAATTTTTGTTAAATCAGCTCATTTTTTA
ACCAATAGGCCGAAATCGGCAAAATCCCTTATAAATCAAAAGAATAGACCGAGATAGGGT
[37 nt withheld, positions 5171-5207]
AAAGAACGTGGACTCCAACGTCAAAGG
[49 nt withheld, positions 5235-5283]
T
[91 nt withheld, positions 5285-5375]
G
[124 nt withheld, positions 5377-5500]
CCCATTCGCCATTCAGGCTGCGCAACTGTTGGGAAGGGCGATCGGTGCGGGCCTCTTCGCTATTACGCCA
GCTGCGCGCTCGCTCGCTCACTGAGGCCGCCCGGGCAAAGCCCGGGCGTCGGGCGACCTTTGGTCGCCCG
GCCTCAGTGAGCGAGCGAGCGCGCAGAGAGGGAGTGGCCAACTCCATCACTAGGGGTTCCTTGTAGTTAA
TGATTAACCCGCCATGCTACTTATCTACGTAGCCATGCTCTAGGAAGATCTCT
